Addgene plasmid #141079: pdUA-lacIN
Purpose: (Empty Backbone) Plasmid vector for testing DNA binding proteins by the I-Block assay.
Depositing lab: Antal Kiss. Depositing organization: HUN-REN Biological Research Centre Szeged (HUN-REN Szegedi Biológiai Kutatóközpont). Publication: I-Block: a simple Escherichia coli-based assay for studying sequence-specific DNA binding of proteins. Szentes S, Zsibrita N, Koncz M, Zsigmond E, Salamon P, Pletl Z, Kiss A. Nucleic Acids Res. 2020 Mar 18;48(5):e28. doi: 10.1093/nar/gkaa014. PubMed 31980824.
Backbone
  Vector backbone: Derived from pUA66
  Backbone manufacturer: pUA66 was described in Zaslaver et al. (2006) Nat. Methods 3: 623-628.
  Backbone size (bp): 4849
  Modifications to backbone: The Escherichia coli lacI gene carrying a modified promoter (lacIN) was cloned into pUA66. The gene of the green fluorescent protein and an EcoRI site originally present in pUA66 were deleted.
  Vector type: Bacterial Expression ; Vector for the I-Block assay designed to study DNA-protein interaction in E. coli.
  Promoter: Escherichia coli lacIN promoter
Growth in bacteria
  Bacterial resistance: Kanamycin, 50 μg/mL
  Growth temperature: 30°C
  Growth strain: ER1821dellacI
  Growth instructions: The strain ER1821dellacI can be grown at 37°C. For the I-Block assay, growth at 30°C is recommended.
  Copy number: Low Copy
Gene/Insert
  Cloning method: Restriction Enzyme
Resource information
  A portion of this plasmid was derived from a plasmid made by: The plasmid pUA66 was described in Zaslaver et al. (2006) Nat. Methods 3: 623-628.
Terms and licenses: Academic/Nonprofit Terms; Industry Terms: Not Available to Industry
Depositor comments: Please note that this plasmid may require a unique bacterial strain, so make sure to confirm that you can also obtain the appropriate growth strain. Please contact us or contact our distributors if you have any questions.
How to cite: pdUA-lacIN was a gift from Antal Kiss (Addgene plasmid # 141079 ; http://n2t.net/addgene:141079 ; RRID:Addgene_141079)
