[The description below was written by a language model from this plasmid's Addgene catalogue record and pLannotate feature annotations shown in this document.]
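Description:
pdUA-lacIN is a 4,849 bp low-copy bacterial plasmid derived from the promoter-reporter vector pUA66 and distributed as an empty backbone for the I-Block assay, an E. coli-based method for examining sequence-specific DNA binding by proteins. It replicates from the pSC101 origin together with its cognate Rep101 (RepA) initiator protein, which accounts for the low copy number. It is selected with kanamycin through a neo/nptII aminoglycoside phosphotransferase gene that is followed by the lambda t0 terminator. A short Tn5 transposase fragment annotated beside the resistance gene appears to be a remnant of the marker's transposon origin rather than a functional element.

The functional cargo is the E. coli lacI gene encoding the lac repressor, driven by a modified version of its own promoter designated lacIN. According to the record, the GFP gene and an EcoRI site originally present in pUA66 were removed. The feature table is consistent with this, showing only a short GFP-family fragment (annotated as ecliptic pHluorin), a piece of a pUC-type polylinker and the rrnB T1 terminator downstream of lacI. The record lists restriction-enzyme cloning, but it does not specify where test sequences are inserted or spell out the assay readout. The name and design suggest that candidate binding sites placed near the lacIN promoter let a bound protein interfere with lacI expression, but this mechanism is an inference, not a stated fact. The plasmid is maintained in a lacI-deleted host, so that it is presumably the cell's only source of repressor, and the depositor notes that this dedicated strain may be required.
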