Features (pLannotate 1.2.2; 10 found; start..end, strand, type, name):
      1..78      +  promoter       lacI promoter: lacI
     79..1161    +  CDS            lacI: lac repressor; lacI; The lac repressor binds to the lac operator to inhibit transcription in E. coli. This inhibition can be relieved by adding lactose or isopropyl-β-D-thiogalactopyranoside (IPTG).
   1195..1273    +  CDS            ecliptic pHluorin (fragment): pH-sensitive mutant of green fluorescent protein (Miesenböck et al., 1998) responds to a drop in pH with a gradual loss (eclipsing) of excitation at 475 nm, accompanied by a reduction of excitation at 395 nm
   1281..1300    +  misc_feature   MCS (fragment): pUC18/19 multiple cloning site
   1311..1397    +  terminator     rrnB T1 terminator: Escherichia coli rrnB; transcription terminator T1 from the E. coli rrnB gene
   1935..2885    -  CDS            Rep101: RepA protein needed for replication with the pSC101 origin; rep101
   2933..3155    -  rep_origin     pSC101 ori: low-copy replication origin that requires the Rep101 protein
   3647..3741    -  terminator     lambda t0 terminator: transcription terminator from phage lambda
   3775..4566    -  CDS            neo: KKA2_KLEPN - Also known as kan, nptII. Experimental evidence at protein level: Swiss-Prot protein existence level 1. Resistance to kanamycin, neomycin, paromomycin, ribostamycin, butirosin and gentamicin B. From Klebsiella pneumoniae.
   4598..4717    -  CDS            tnpA (fragment): TN5P_ECOLX - Also known as tnp. Experimental evidence at protein level: Swiss-Prot protein existence level 1. Mediates transposition of transposon Tn5 by a 'cut and paste' mechanism. First, the monomeric transposase binds the 19 bp inverted DNA repeats flanking the transposon. Then, dimerization of the DNA- bound transposase creates a synaptic DNA complex. After nicking of the first DNA strand, excision of the transposon proceeds through a series of intermediates. The transposase then mediates the insertion of the transposon at a new site by strand transfer. The activity of the wild- type tran
>Addgene plasmid #141079 | pdUA-lacIN | addgene full sequence | sequence record 310860 | Addgene NGS Result
GACACCATCGAATGGCGCAAAACCTTTCGCGGTATGGCATGCTAGCGCCCGGAAGAGAGTCAATTCAGGG
TGGTGAATGTGAAACCAGTAACGTTATACGATGTCGCAGAGTATGCCGGTGTCTCTTATCAGACCGTTTC
CCGCGTGGTGAACCAGGCCAGCCACGTTTCTGCGAAAACGCGGGAAAAAGTGGAAGCGGCGATGGCGGAG
CTGAATTACATTCCCAACCGCGTGGCACAACAACTGGCGGGCAAACAGTCGTTGCTGATTGGCGTTGCCA
CCTCCAGTCTGGCCCTGCACGCGCCGTCGCAAATTGTCGCGGCGATTAAATCTCGCGCCGATCAACTGGG
TGCCAGCGTGGTGGTGTCGATGGTAGAACGAAGCGGCGTCGAAGCCTGTAAAGCGGCGGTGCACAATCTT
CTCGCGCAACGCGTCAGTGGGCTGATCATTAACTATCCGCTGGATGACCAGGATGCCATTGCTGTGGAAG
CTGCCTGCACTAATGTTCCGGCGTTATTTCTTGATGTCTCTGACCAGACACCCATCAACAGTATTATTTT
CTCCCATGAAGACGGTACGCGACTGGGCGTGGAGCATCTGGTCGCATTGGGTCACCAGCAAATCGCGCTG
TTAGCGGGCCCATTAAGTTCTGTCTCGGCGCGTCTGCGTCTGGCTGGCTGGCATAAATATCTCACTCGCA
ATCAAATTCAGCCGATAGCGGAACGGGAAGGCGACTGGAGTGCCATGTCCGGTTTTCAACAAACCATGCA
AATGCTGAATGAGGGCATCGTTCCCACTGCGATGCTGGTTGCCAACGATCAGATGGCGCTGGGCGCAATG
CGCGCCATTACCGAGTCCGGGCTGCGCGTTGGTGCGGATATCTCGGTAGTGGGATACGACGATACCGAAG
ACAGCTCATGTTATATCCCGCCGTTAACCACCATCAAACAGGATTTTCGCCTGCTGGGGCAAACCAGCGT
GGACCGCTTGCTGCAACTCTCTCAGGGCCAGGCGGTGAAGGGCAATCAGCTGTTGCCCGTCTCACTGGTG
AAAAGAAAAACCACCCTGGCGCCCAATACGCAAACCGCCTCTCCCCGCGCGTTGGCCGATTCATTAATGC
AGCTGGCACGACAGGTTTCCCGACTGGAAAGCGGGCAGTGAGCGCAACGCAATTAATGTAAGTTAGCGCG
AATTAAAGAGAGACCACATGGTCCTTCTTGAGTTTGTAACAGCTGCTGGGATTACACATGGCATGGATGA
ACTATACAAATAAATGTCCAGACCTGCAGGCATGCAAGCTCTAGAGGCATCAAATAAAACGAAAGGCTCA
GTCGAAAGACTGGGCCTTTCGTTTTATCTGTTGTTTGTCGGTGAACGCTCTCCTGAGTAGGACAAATCCG
CCGCCCTAGACCTAGGGTACGGGTTTTGCTGCCCGCAAACGGGCTGTTCTGGTGTTGCTAGTTTGTTATC
AGAATCGCAGATCCGGCTTCAGCCGGTTTGCCGGCTGAAAGCGCTATTTCTTCCAGAATTGCCATGATTT
TTTCCCCACGGGAGGCGTCACTGGCTCCCGTGTTGTCGGCAGCTTTGATTCGATAAGCAGCATCGCCTGT
TTCAGGCTGTCTATGTGTGACTGTTGAGCTGTAACAAGTTGTCTCAGGTGTTCAATTTCATGTTCTAGTT
GCTTTGTTTTACTGGTTTCACCTGTTCTATTAGGTGTTACATGCTGTTCATCTGTTACATTGTCGATCTG
TTCATGGTGAACAGCTTTGAATGCACCAAAAACTCGTAAAAGCTCTGATGTATCTATCTTTTTTACACCG
TTTTCATCTGTGCATATGGACAGTTTTCCCTTTGATATGTAACGGTGAACAGTTGTTCTACTTTTGTTTG
TTAGTCTTGATGCTTCACTGATAGATACAAGAGCCATAAGAACCTCAGATCCTTCCGTATTTAGCCAGTA
TGTTCTCTAGTGTGGTTCGTTGTTTTTGCGTGAGCCATGAGAACGAACCATTGAGATCATACTTACTTTG
CATGTCACTCAAAAATTTTGCCTCAAAACTGGTGAGCTGAATTTTTGCAGTTAAAGCATCGTGTAGTGTT
TTTCTTAGTCCGTTATGTAGGTAGGAATCTGATGTAATGGTTGTTGGTATTTTGTCACCATTCATTTTTA
TCTGGTTGTTCTCAAGTTCGGTTACGAGATCCATTTGTCTATCTAGTTCAACTTGGAAAATCAACGTATC
AGTCGGGCGGCCTCGCTTATCAACCACCAATTTCATATTGCTGTAAGTGTTTAAATCTTTACTTATTGGT
TTCAAAACCCATTGGTTAAGCCTTTTAAACTCATGGTAGTTATTTTCAAGCATTAACATGAACTTAAATT
CATCAAGGCTAATCTCTATATTTGCCTTGTGAGTTTTCTTTTGTGTTAGTTCTTTTAATAACCACTCATA
AATCCTCATAGAGTATTTGTTTTCAAAAGACTTAACATGTTCCAGATTATATTTTATGAATTTTTTTAAC
TGGAAAAGATAAGGCAATATCTCTTCACTAAAAACTAATTCTAATTTTTCGCTTGAGAACTTGGCATAGT
TTGTCCACTGGAAAATCTCAAAGCCTTTAACCAAAGGATTCCTGATTTCCACAGTTCTCGTCATCAGCTC
TCTGGTTGCTTTAGCTAATACACCATAAGCATTTTCCCTACTGATGTTCATCATCTGAGCGTATTGGTTA
TAAGTGAACGATACCGTCCGTTCTTTCCTTGTAGGGTTTTCAATCGTGGGGTTGAGTAGTGCCACACAGC
ATAAAATTAGCTTGGTTTCATGCTCCGTTAAGTCATAGCGACTAATCGCTAGTTCATTTGCTTTGAAAAC
AACTAATTCAGACATACATCTCAATTGGTCTAGGTGATTTTAATCACTATACCAATTGAGATGGGCTAGT
CAATGATAATTACTAGTCCTTTTCCTTTGAGTTGTGGGTATCTGTAAATTCTGCTAGACCTTTGCTGGAA
AACTTGTAAATTCTGCTAGACCCTCTGTAAATTCCGCTAGACCTTTGTGTGTTTTTTTTGTTTATATTCA
AGTGGTTATAATTTATAGAATAAAGAAAGAATAAAAAAAGATAAAAAGAATAGATCCCAGCCCTGTGTAT
AACTCACTACTTTAGTCAGTTCCGCAGTATTACAAAAGGATGTCGCAAACGCTGTTTGCTCCTCTACAAA
ACAGACCTTAAAACCCTAAAGGCTTAAGTAGCACCCTCGCAAGCTCGGGCAAATCGCTGAATATTCCTTT
TGTCTCCGACCATCAGGCACCTGAGTCGCTGTCTTTTTCGTGACATTCAGTTCGCTGCGCTCACGGCTCT
GGCAGTGAATGGGGGTAAATGGCACTACAGGCGCCTTTTATGGATTCATGCAAGGAAACTACCCATAATA
CAAGAAAAGCCCGTCACGGGCTTCTCAGGGCGTTTTATGGCGGGTCTGCTATGTGGTGCTATCTGACTTT
TTGCTGTTCAGCAGTTCCTGCCCTCTGATTTTCCAGTCTGACCACTTCGGATTATCCCGTGACAGGTCAT
TCAGACTGGCTAATGCACCCAGTAAGGCAGCGGTATCATCAACAGGCTTACCCGTCTTACTGTCCCTAGT
GCTTGGATTCTCACCAATAAAAAACGCCCGGCGGCAACCGAGCGTTCTGAACAAATCCAGATGGAGTTCT
GAGGTCATTACTGGATCTATCAACAGGAGTCCAAGCGAGCTCTCGAACCCCAGAGTCCCGCTCAGAAGAA
CTCGTCAAGAAGGCGATAGAAGGCGATGCGCTGCGAATCGGGAGCGGCGATACCGTAAAGCACGAGGAAG
CGGTCAGCCCATTCGCCGCCAAGCTCTTCAGCAATATCACGGGTAGCCAACGCTATGTCCTGATAGCGGT
CCGCCACACCCAGCCGGCCACAGTCGATGAATCCAGAAAAGCGGCCATTTTCCACCATGATATTCGGCAA
GCAGGCATCGCCATGGGTCACGACGAGATCCTCGCCGTCGGGCATGCGCGCCTTGAGCCTGGCGAACAGT
TCGGCTGGCGCGAGCCCCTGATGCTCTTCGTCCAGATCATCCTGATCGACAAGACCGGCTTCCATCCGAG
TACGTGCTCGCTCGATGCGATGTTTCGCTTGGTGGTCGAATGGGCAGGTAGCCGGATCAAGCGTATGCAG
CCGCCGCATTGCATCAGCCATGATGGATACTTTCTCGGCAGGAGCAAGGTGAGATGACAGGAGATCCTGC
CCCGGCACTTCGCCCAATAGCAGCCAGTCCCTTCCCGCTTCAGTGACAACGTCGAGCACAGCTGCGCAAG
GAACGCCCGTCGTGGCCAGCCACGATAGCCGCGCTGCCTCGTCCTGCAGTTCATTCAGGGCACCGGACAG
GTCGGTCTTGACAAAAAGAACCGGGCGCCCCTGCGCTGACAGCCGGAACACGGCGGCATCAGAGCAGCCG
ATTGTCTGTTGTGCCCAGTCATAGCCGAATAGCCTCTCCACCCAAGCGGCCGGAGAACCTGCGTGCAATC
CATCTTGTTCAATCATGCGAAACGATCCTCATCCTGTCTCTTGATCAGATCTTGATCCCCTGCGCCATCA
GATCCTTGGCGGCAAGAAAGCCATCCAGTTTACTTTGCAGGGCTTCCCAACCTTACCAGAGGGCGCCCCA
GCTGGCAATTCCGACGTCTAAGAAACCATTATTATCATGACATTAACCTATAAAAATAGGCGTATCACGA
GGCCCTTTCGTCTTCACCTCGAGATCTATCGATGCATGCCATGGTACCTATTCTGGTGGCCGGAAGGCGA
AGCGGCATGCATTTACGTT
